>Addgene plasmid #23547 | pDONR223-MORN2 | depositor partial sequence | sequence record 10778 | Author sequence
ATGAATGGTTTTGGAAGACTTGAGCATTTTTCAGGAGCAGTATATGAAGGACAATTTAAGGATAATATGT
TTCATGGACTGGGGACTTACACATTCCCAAATGGGGCAAAGTATACTGGAAATTTCAATGAAAATAGGGT
GGAAGGTGAAGGGGAATATACTGATATCCAAGGACTAGAATGGAGTGGTAACTTTCATTTTACAGCTGCT
CCAGACCTGAAATTAAAGCTTCACATGTTG
