>Addgene plasmid #23547 | pDONR223-MORN2 | addgene partial sequence | sequence record 29447 | 23547 with M13pUC-fwd
ATTTTATTTTGACTGATAGTGACCTGTTCGTTGCAACAAATTGATGAGCAATGCTTTTTTATAATGCCAA
CTTTGTACAAGAAAGTTGGCACCATGAATGGTTTTGGAAGACTTGAGCATTTTTCAGGAGCAGTATATGA
AGGACAATTTAAGGATAATATGTTTCATGGACTGGGGACTTACACATTCCCAAATGGGGCAAAGTATACT
GGAAATTTCAATGAAAATAGGGTGGAAGGTGAAGGGGAATATACTGATATCCAAGGACTAGAATGGAGTG
GTAACTTTCATTTTACAGCTGCTCCAGACCTGAAATTAAAGCTTCACATGTTGCCAACTTTCTTGTACAA
AGTTGGCATTATAAGAAAGCATTGCTTATCAATTTGTTGCAACGAACAGGTCACTATCAGTCAAAATAAA
ATCATTATTTGCCATCCAGCTGATATCCCCTATAGTGAGTCGTATTACATGGTCATAGCTGTTTCCTGGC
AGCTCTGGCCCGTGTCTCAAAATCTCTGATGTTACATTGCACAAGATAAAAATATATCATCATGCCTCCT
CTAGACCAGCCAGGACAGAAATGCCTCGACTTCGCTG
