[The description below was written by a language model from this plasmid's Addgene catalogue record.]
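Description:
pDONR223-MORN2 is a Gateway entry clone built on the Invitrogen pDONR223 donor backbone (about 5 kb without insert) and carrying the open reading frame of human MORN2 (MORN repeat containing 2, also known as BLOCK27 or MOPT), recorded as a 240 bp insert. It is a bacterial cloning plasmid only. It is maintained at high copy in E. coli and selected with spectinomycin. The record does not include a feature table, so the origin of replication and the exact recombination sites are not itemised. As a rule, an ORF recombined into a pDONR vector ends up flanked by attL sites, which allow it to be moved by LR recombination into any compatible destination vector. M13 forward and reverse primer sites flanking the insert are listed for sequence verification.

The key design feature is that the ORF lacks a stop codon. This "open" configuration lets the coding sequence be transferred in frame into destination vectors that supply a C-terminal epitope tag and the stop codon. No promoter for mammalian expression is recorded, and the depositors state that the plasmid should not be used directly for transfection. Instead, it serves as a shuttle source for the ORF. The depositors point to a companion set of four lentiviral Gateway destination vectors (pLX301 to pLX304), obtained separately, for expressing such ORFs in mammalian cells. The clone is distributed as part of an ORF kit, and the associated publication concerns resistance to RAF inhibition through reactivation of the MAP kinase pathway.
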