Addgene plasmid #23547: pDONR223-MORN2
Depositing lab: William Hahn & David Root. Depositing organization: Dana-Farber Cancer Institute. Publication: COT drives resistance to RAF inhibition through MAP kinase pathway reactivation. Johannessen CM, Boehm JS, Kim SY, Thomas SR, Wardwell L, Johnson LA, Emery CM, Stransky N, Cogdill AP, Barretina J, Caponigro G, Hieronymus H, Murray RR, Salehi-Ashtiani K, Hill DE, Vidal M, Zhao JJ, Yang X, Alkan O, Kim S, Harris JL, Wilson CJ, Myer VE, Finan PM, Root DE, Roberts TM, Golub T, Flaherty KT, Dummer R, Weber BL, Sellers WR, Schlegel R, Wargo JA, Hahn WC, Garraway LA. Nature. 2010 Dec 16;468(7326):968-72. doi: 10.1038/nature09627 PubMed 21107320.
Backbone
  Vector backbone: pDONR223
  Backbone manufacturer: Invitrogen
  Backbone size w/o insert (bp): 5005
  Vector type: Gateway Donor vector
Growth in bacteria
  Bacterial resistance: Spectinomycin, 50 μg/mL
  Growth temperature: 37°C
  Growth strain: DH5alpha
  Copy number: High Copy
Gene/Insert
  Gene/Insert name: MORN2 (alt name: MORN repeat containing 2;MORN2)
  Species: H. sapiens (human)
  Insert size (bp): 240
  Entrez Gene: MORN2 (a.k.a. BLOCK27, MOPT)
  Cloning method: Gateway Cloning
  Sequencing primers: 5′ M13pUC-fwd; 3′ M13rev
Terms and licenses: Academic/Nonprofit Terms; Industry Terms: Not Available to Industry
Depositor comments: The ORF has no Stop codon. This design enables easy recombination into a destination vector to add an epitope tag of choice and Stop codon to the ORF. Do NOT use this plasmid directly for transfections. A set of 4 custom lentiviral vectors is available ( pLX301 (http://www.addgene.org/25895/) , pLX302 (http://www.addgene.org/25896/) , pLX303 (http://www.addgene.org/25897/) , pLX304 (http://www.addgene.org/25890/) ) to be used to express these ORFs in mammalian cells. These plasmids are not included in the kit and must be ordered separately.
How to cite: pDONR223-MORN2 was a gift from William Hahn & David Root (Addgene plasmid # 23547 ; http://n2t.net/addgene:23547 ; RRID:Addgene_23547)
